Addgene plasmid #66228: BB3-Tango
Purpose: Expression of G protein-coupled receptors for PRESTO-Tango: parallel receptorome expression and screening via transcriptional output, with transcriptional activation following arrestin translocation
Depositing lab: Bryan Roth. Depositing organization: University of North Carolina at Chapel Hill. Publication: PRESTO-Tango as an open-source resource for interrogation of the druggable human GPCRome. Kroeze WK, Sassano MF, Huang XP, Lansu K, McCorvy JD, Giguere PM, Sciaky N, Roth BL. Nat Struct Mol Biol. 2015 May;22(5):362-9. doi: 10.1038/nsmb.3014. Epub 2015 Apr 20. PubMed 25895059.
Backbone
  Vector backbone: empty Tango
  Backbone size w/o insert (bp): 6632
  Vector type: Mammalian Expression
  Selectable markers: Neomycin (select with G418)
Growth in bacteria
  Bacterial resistance: Ampicillin, 100 μg/mL
  Growth temperature: 37°C
  Growth strain: DH5alpha
  Copy number: High Copy
Gene/Insert
  Gene/Insert name: BB3 (alt name: BRS3)
  Species: H. sapiens (human)
  Insert size (bp): 1197
  Entrez Gene: BRS3 (a.k.a. BB3, BB3R)
  Promoter: CMV
  Tag / fusion protein: FLAG (N terminal on backbone)
  Cloning method: Restriction Enzyme; 5′ cloning site NotI (not destroyed); 3′ cloning site XhoI (unknown if destroyed)
  Sequencing primers: 5′ CMV-F; 3′ Tet-R
Terms and licenses: Academic/Nonprofit Terms; Industry Terms: Not Available to Industry
Depositor comments: Please note: Most of the PRESTO-Tango vectors do not contain the XhoI cut site downstream of the tTA sequence and instead carry an XbaI site. If you need to perform an XhoI digest we recommend sequencing with a forward primer at the C-terminus of tTA to determine which of the two sites is present. Suggested primer: 5-gagctccacttagacggcgagg-3. Original backbone was pcDNA3.1(+). These plasmids were generated as part of the Illuminating the Druggable Genome (IDG) program sponsored by the NIH Common Fund. The goal of this program is to identify, gather, and distribute information and resources for proteins that currently are not well-studied yet belong to commonly drug-targeted protein families: protein kinases, non-olfactory G-protein coupled receptors (GPCRs), and ion channels. The IDG program is designed to develop fundamental research tools for understudied proteins, elucidate their function, and disseminate the IDG-related resources and data to the greater scientific community.
How to cite: BB3-Tango was a gift from Bryan Roth (Addgene plasmid # 66228 ; http://n2t.net/addgene:66228 ; RRID:Addgene_66228)
