[The description below was written by a language model from this plasmid's Addgene catalogue record.]
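Description:
BB3-Tango is a mammalian expression plasmid from the PRESTO-Tango collection, built on an "empty Tango" backbone of about 6.6 kb that was originally derived from pcDNA3.1(+). It is propagated in E. coli as a high-copy plasmid under ampicillin selection, and it carries a neomycin resistance marker so that transfected mammalian cells can be selected with G418. The insert is the roughly 1.2 kb human BRS3 coding sequence (bombesin receptor subtype 3, also called BB3 or BB3R), a non-olfactory G protein-coupled receptor. It is expressed from the CMV promoter and has an N-terminal FLAG tag supplied by the backbone, which can be used to detect the receptor.

The receptor was cloned with NotI at the 5′ end and nominally XhoI at the 3′ end. The depositor notes that most vectors in this series carry an XbaI site rather than XhoI downstream of the tTA sequence, so the identity of that site in this plasmid is uncertain. This comment, together with the Tet-R sequencing primer, indicates that the backbone places the tetracycline transactivator tTA downstream of the receptor. That arrangement fits the Tango assay principle stated in the record, in which arrestin translocation to an activated receptor leads to transcriptional activation that serves as the readout. No feature table is provided, so any linker, cleavage site or other module between receptor and tTA is not documented here.

The construct is intended for parallel, arrestin-based screening of ligands across the GPCR family. It was generated as part of a program to develop research tools for understudied members of commonly drug-targeted protein families.
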