>Addgene plasmid #66228 | BB3-Tango | depositor partial sequence | sequence record 113069 | empty Tango
GACGGATCGGGAGATCTCCCGATCCCCTATGGTGCACTCTCAGTACAATCTGCTCTGATGCCGCATAGTT
AAGCCAGTATCTGCTCCCTGCTTGTGTGTTGGAGGTCGCTGAGTAGTGCGCGAGCAAAATTTAAGCTACA
ACAAGGCAAGGCTTGACCGACAATTGCATGAAGAATCTGCTTAGGGTTAGGCGTTTTGCGCTGCTTCGCG
ATGTACGGGCCAGATATACGCGTTGACATTGATTATTGACTAGTTATTAATAGTAATCAATTACGGGGTC
ATTAGTTCATAGCCCATATATGGAGTTCCGCGTTACATAACTTACGGTAAATGGCCCGCCTGGCTGACCG
CCCAACGACCCCCGCCCATTGACGTCAATAATGACGTATGTTCCCATAGTAACGCCAATAGGGACTTTCC
ATTGACGTCAATGGGTGGAGTATTTACGGTAAACTGCCCACTTGGCAGTACATCAAGTGTATCATATGCC
AAGTACGCCCCCTATTGACGTCAATGACGGTAAATGGCCCGCCTGGCATTATGCCCAGTACATGACCTTA
TGGGACTTTCCTACTTGGCAGTACATCTACGTATTAGTCATCGCTATTACCATGGTGATGCGGTTTTGGC
AGTACATCAATGGGCGTGGATAGCGGTTTGACTCACGGGGATTTCCAAGTCTCCACCCCATTGACGTCAA
TGGGAGTTTGTTTTGGCACCAAAATCAACGGGACTTTCCAAAATGTCGTAACAACTCCGCCCCATTGACG
CAAATGGGCGGTAGGCGTGTACGGTGGGAGGTCTATATAAGCAGAGCTCTCTGGCTAACTAGAGAACCCA
CTGCTTACTGGCTTATCGAAATTAATACGACTCACTATAGGGAGACCCAAGCTGGCTAGCGTTTAAACTT
AAGCTTGGTACCGAGCTCGGATCCACTAGTCCAGTGTGGTGGAATTCTGCAGATATCCAGCACAGTGGCG
GCCGCGCCACCATGAAGACGATCATCGCCCTGAGCTACATCTTCTGCCTGGTATTCGCCGACTACAAGGA
CGATGATGACGCCAGCATCGATACCGGTGGACGCACCCCACCCAGCCTGGGTCCCCAAGATGAGTCCTGC
ACCACCGCCAGCTCCTCCCTGGCCAAGGACACTTCATCGACCGGTGAGAACCTGTACTTCCAGCTAAGAT
TAGATAAAAGTAAAGTGATTAACAGCGCATTAGAGCTGCTTAATGAGGTCGGAATCGAAGGTTTAACAAC
CCGTAAACTCGCCCAGAAGCTAGGTGTAGAGCAGCCTACATTGTATTGGCATGTAAAAAATAAGCGGGCT
TTGCTCGACGCCTTAGCCATTGAGATGTTAGATAGGCACCATACTCACTTTTGCCCTTTAGAAGGGGAAA
GCTGGCAAGATTTTTTACGTAATAACGCTAAAAGTTTTAGATGTGCTTTACTAAGTCATCGCGATGGAGC
AAAAGTACATTTAGGTACACGGCCTACAGAAAAACAGTATGAAACTCTCGAAAATCAATTAGCCTTTTTA
TGCCAACAAGGTTTTTCACTAGAGAATGCATTATATGCACTCAGCGCTGTGGGGCATTTTACTTTAGGTT
GCGTATTGGAAGATCAAGAGCATCAAGTCGCTAAAGAAGAAAGGGAAACACCTACTACTGATAGTATGCC
GCCATTATTACGACAAGCTATCGAATTATTTGATCACCAAGGTGCAGAGCCAGCCTTCTTATTCGGCCTT
GAATTGATCATATGCGGATTAGAAAAACAACTTAAATGTGAAAGTGGGTCCGCGTACAGCCGCGCGCGTA
CGAAAAACAATTACGGGTCTACCATCGAGGGCCTGCTCGATCTCCCGGACGACGACGCCCCCGAAGAGGC
GGGGCTGGCGGCTCCGCGCCTGTCCTTTCTCCCCGCGGGACACACGCGCAGACTGTCGACGGCCCCCCCG
ACCGATGTCAGCCTGGGGGACGAGCTCCACTTAGACGGCGAGGACGTGGCGATGGCGCATGCCGACGCGC
TAGACGATTTCGATCTGGACATGTTGGGGGACGGGGATTCCCCGGGTCCGGGATTTACCCCCCACGACTC
CGCCCCCTACGGCGCTCTGGATATGGCCGACTTCGAGTTTGAGCAGATGTTTACCGATGCCCTTGGAATT
GACGAGTACGGTGGGTAGCTCGAGTCTAGAGGGCCCGTTTAAACCCGCTGATCAGCCTCGACTGTGCCTT
CTAGTTGCCAGCCATCTGTTGTTTGCCCCTCCCCCGTGCCTTCCTTGACCCTGGAAGGTGCCACTCCCAC
TGTCCTTTCCTAATAAAATGAGGAAATTGCATCGCATTGTCTGAGTAGGTGTCATTCTATTCTGGGGGGT
GGGGTGGGGCAGGACAGCAAGGGGGAGGATTGGGAAGACAATAGCAGGCATGCTGGGGATGCGGTGGGCT
CTATGGCTTCTGAGGCGGAAAGAACCAGCTGGGGCTCTAGGGGGTATCCCC
[124 nt withheld, positions 2502-2625]
C
[91 nt withheld, positions 2627-2717]
A
[49 nt withheld, positions 2719-2767]
CCTTTGACGTTGGAGTCCACGTTCTTT
[37 nt withheld, positions 2795-2831]
ACCCTATCTCGGTCTATTCTTTTGATTTATAAGGGATTTTGCCGATTTCGGCCTATTGGTTAAAAAATGA
GCTGATTTAACAAAAATTTAACGCGAATTAATTCTGTGGAATGTGTGTCAGTTAGGGTGTGGAAAGTCCC
CAGGCTCCCCAGCAGGCAGAAGTATGCAAAGCATGCATCTCAATTAGTCAGCAACCAGGTGTGGAAAGTC
CCCAGGCTCCCCAGCAGGCAGAAGTATGCAAAGCATGCATCTCAATTAGTCAGCAACCATAGTCCCGCCC
CTAACTCCGCCCATCCCGCCCCTAACTCCGCCCAGTTCCGCCCATTCTCCGCCCCATGGCTGACTAATTT
TTTTTATTTATGCAGAGGCCGAGGCCGCCTCTGCCTCTGAGCTATTCCAGAAGTAGTGAGGAGGCTTTTT
TGGAGGCCTAGGCTTTTGCAAAAAGCTCCCGGGAGCTTGTATATCCATTTTCGGATCTGATCAAGAGACA
GGATGAGGATCGTTTCGCATGATTGAACAAGATGGATTGCACGCAGGTTCTCCGGCCGCTTGGGTGGAGA
GGCTATTCGGCTATGACTGGGCACAACAGACAATCGGCTGCTCTGATGCCGCCGTGTTCCGGCTGTCAGC
GCAGGGGCGCCCGGTTCTTTTTGTCAAGACCGACCTGTCCGGTGCCCTGAATGAACTGCAGGACGAGGCA
GCGCGGCTATCGTGGCTGGCCACGACGGGCGTTCCTTGCGCAGCTGTGCTCGACGTTGTCACTGAAGCGG
GAAGGGACTGGCTGCTATTGGGCGAAGTGCCGGGGCAGGATCTCCTGTCATCTCACCTTGCTCCTGCCGA
GAAAGTATCCATCATGGCTGATGCAATGCGGCGGCTGCATACGCTTGATCCGGCTACCTGCCCATTCGAC
CACCAAGCGAAACATCGCATCGAGCGAGCACGTACTCGGATGGAAGCCGGTCTTGTCGATCAGGATGATC
TGGACGAAGAGCATCAGGGGCTCGCGCCAGCCGAACTGTTCGCCAGGCTCAAGGCGCGCATGCCCGACGG
CGAGGATCTCGTCGTGACCCATGGCGATGCCTGCTTGCCGAATATCATGGTGGAAAATGGCCGCTTTTCT
GGATTCATCGACTGTGGCCGGCTGGGTGTGGCGGACCGCTATCAGGACATAGCGTTGGCTACCCGTGATA
TTGCTGAAGAGCTTGGCGGCGAATGGGCTGACCGCTTCCTCGTGCTTTACGGTATCGCCGCTCCCGATTC
GCAGCGCATCGCCTTCTATCGCCTTCTTGACGAGTTCTTCTGAGCGGGACTCTGGGGTTCGAAATGACCG
ACCAAGCGACGCCCAACCTGCCATCACGAGATTTCGATTCCACCGCCGCCTTCTATGAAAGGTTGGGCTT
CGGAATCGTTTTCCGGGACGCCGGCTGGATGATCCTCCAGCGCGGGGATCTCATGCTGGAGTTCTTCGCC
CACCCCAACTTGTTTATTGCAGCTTATAATGGTTACAAATAAAGCAATAGCATCACAAATTTCACAAATA
AAGCATTTTTTTCACTGCATTCTAGTTGTGGTTTGTCCAAACTCATCAATGTATCTTATCATGTCTGTAT
ACCGTCGACCTCTAGCTAGAGCTTGGCGTAATCATGGTCATAGCTGTTTCCTGTGTGAAATTGTTATCCG
CTCACAATTCCACACAACATACGAGCCGGAAGCATAAAGTGTAAAGCCTGGGGTGCCTAATGAGTGAGCT
AACTCACATTAATTGCGTTGCGCTCACTGCCCGCTTTCCAGTCGGGAAACCTGTCGTGCCAGCTGCATTA
ATGAATCGGCCAACGCGCGGGGAGAGGCGGTTTGCGTATTGGGCGCTCTTCCGCTTCCTCGCTCACTGAC
TCGCTGCGCTCGGTCGTTCGGCTGCGGCGAGCGGTATCAGCTCACTCAAAGGCGGTAATACGGTTATCCA
CAGAATCAGGGGATAACGCAGGAAAGAACATGTGAGCAAAAGGCCAGCAAAAGGCCAGGAACCGTAAAAA
GGCCGCGTTGCTGGCGTTTTTCCATAGGCTCCGCCCCCCTGACGAGCATCACAAAAATCGACGCTCAAGT
CAGAGGTGGCGAAACCCGACAGGACTATAAAGATACCAGGCGTTTCCCCCTGGAAGCTCCCTCGTGCGCT
CTCCTGTTCCGACCCTGCCGCTTACCGGATACCTGTCCGCCTTTCTCCCTTCGGGAAGCGTGGCGCTTTC
TCATAGCTCACGCTGTAGGTATCTCAGTTCGGTGTAGGTCGTTCGCTCCAAGCTGGGCTGTGTGCACGAA
CCCCCCGTTCAGCCCGACCGCTGCGCCTTATCCGGTAACTATCGTCTTGAGTCCAACCCGGTAAGACACG
ACTTATCGCCACTGGCAGCAGCCACTGGTAACAGGATTAGCAGAGCGAGGTATGTAGGCGGTGCTACAGA
GTTCTTGAAGTGGTGGCCTAACTACGGCTACACTAGAAGAACAGTATTTGGTATCTGCGCTCTGCTGAAG
CCAGTTACCTTCGGAAAAAGAGTTGGTAGCTCTTGATCCGGCAAACAAACCACCGCTGGTAGCGGTTTTT
TTGTTTGCAAGCAGCAGATTACGCGCAGAAAAAAAGGATCTCAAGAAGATCCTTTGATCTTTTCTACGGG
GTCTGACGCTCAGTGGAACGAAAACTCACGTTAAGGGATTTTGGTCATGAGATTATCAAAAAGGATCTTC
ACCTAGATCCTTTTAAATTAAAAATGAAGTTTTAAATCAATCTAAAGTATATATGAGTAAACTTGGTCTG
ACAGTTACCAATGCTTAATCAGTGAGGCACCTATCTCAGCGATCTGTCTATTTCGTTCATCCATAGTTGC
CTGACTCCCCGTCGTGTAGATAACTACGATACGGGAGGGCTTACCATCTGGCCCCAGTGCTGCAATGATA
CCGCGAGACCCACGCTCACCGGCTCCAGATTTATCAGCAATAAACCAGCCAGCCGGAAGGGCCGAGCGCA
GAAGTGGTCCTGCAACTTTATCCGCCTCCATCCAGTCTATTAATTGTTGCCGGGAAGCTAGAGTAAGTAG
TTCGCCAGTTAATAGTTTGCGCAACGTTGTTGCCATTGCTACAGGCATCGTGGTGTCACGCTCGTCGTTT
GGTATGGCTTCATTCAGCTCCGGTTCCCAACGATCAAGGCGAGTTACATGATCCCCCATGTTGTGCAAAA
AAGCGGTTAGCTCCTTCGGTCCTCCGATCGTTGTCAGAAGTAAGTTGGCCGCAGTGTTATCACTCATGGT
TATGGCAGCACTGCATAATTCTCTTACTGTCATGCCATCCGTAAGATGCTTTTCTGTGACTGGTGAGTAC
TCAACCAAGTCATTCTGAGAATAGTGTATGCGGCGACCGAGTTGCTCTTGCCCGGCGTCAATACGGGATA
ATACCGCGCCACATAGCAGAACTTTAAAAGTGCTCATCATTGGAAAACGTTCTTCGGGGCGAAAACTCTC
AAGGATCTTACCGCTGTTGAGATCCAGTTCGATGTAACCCACTCGTGCACCCAACTGATCTTCAGCATCT
TTTACTTTCACCAGCGTTTCTGGGTGAGCAAAAACAGGAAGGCAAAATGCCGCAAAAAAGGGAATAAGGG
CGACACGGAAATGTTGAATACTCATACTCTTCCTTTTTCAATATTATTGAAGCATTTATCAGGGTTATTG
TCTCATGAGCGGATACATATTTGAATGTATTTAGAAAAATAAACAAATAGGGGTTCCGCGCACATTTCCC
CGAAAAGTGCCACCTGACGTC
