>Addgene plasmid #66228 | BB3-Tango | depositor partial sequence | sequence record 113070 | BB3
ATGGCTCAAAGGCAGCCTCACTCACCTAATCAGACTTTAATTTCAATCACAAATGACACAGAATCATCAA
GCTCTGTGGTTTCTAACGATAACACAAATAAAGGATGGAGCGGGGACAACTCTCCAGGAATAGAAGCATT
GTGTGCCATCTATATTACTTATGCTGTGATCATTTCAGTGGGCATCCTTGGAAATGCTATTCTCATCAAA
GTCTTTTTCAAGACCAAATCCATGCAAACAGTTCCAAATATTTTCATCACCAGCCTGGCTTTTGGAGATC
TTTTACTTCTGCTAACTTGTGTGCCAGTGGATGCAACTCACTACCTTGCAGAAGGATGGCTGTTCGGAAG
AATTGGTTGTAAGGTGCTCTCTTTCATCCGGCTCACTTCTGTTGGTGTGTCAGTGTTCACATTAACAATT
CTCAGCGCTGACAGATACAAGGCAGTTGTGAAGCCACTTGAGCGACAGCCCTCCAATGCCATCCTGAAGA
CTTGTGTAAAAGCTGGCTGCGTCTGGATCGTGTCTATGATATTTGCTCTACCTGAGGCTATATTTTCAAA
TGTATACACTTTTCGAGATCCCAATAAAAATATGACATTTGAATCATGTACCTCTTATCCTGTCTCTAAG
AAGCTCTTGCAAGAAATACATTCTCTGCTGTGCTTCTTAGTGTTCTACATTATTCCACTCTCTATTATCT
CTGTCTACTATTCCTTGATTGCTAGGACCCTTTACAAAAGCACCCTGAACATACCTACTGAGGAACAAAG
CCATGCCCGTAAGCAGATTGAATCCCGAAAGAGAATTGCCAGAACGGTATTGGTGTTGGTGGCTCTGTTT
GCCCTCTGCTGGTTGCCAAATCACCTCCTGTACCTCTACCATTCATTCACTTCTCAAACCTATGTAGACC
CCTCTGCCATGCATTTCATTTTCACCATTTTCTCTCGGGTTTTGGCTTTCAGCAATTCTTGCGTAAACCC
CTTTGCTCTCTACTGGCTGAGCAAAAGCTTCCAGAAGCATTTTAAAGCTCAGTTGTTCTGTTGCAAGGCG
GAGCGGCCTGAGCCTCCTGTTGCTGACACCTCTCTTACCACCCTGGCTGTGATGGGAACGGTCCCGGGCA
CTGGGAGCATACAGATGTCTGAAATTAGTGTGACCTCGTTCACTGGGTGTAGTGTGAAGCAGGCAGAGGA
CAGATTC
