>Addgene plasmid #66228 | BB3-Tango | addgene partial sequence | sequence record 117156 | CMV-F 5'-CGCAAATGGGCGGTAGGCGTG-3'
TCTCTGGCTAACTAGAGAACCCACTGCTTACTGGCTTATCGAAATTAATACGACTCACTATAGGGAGACC
CAAGCTGGCTAGCGTTTAAACTTAAGCTTGGTACCGAGCTCGGATCCACTAGTCCAGTGTGGTGGAATTC
TGCAGATATCCAGCACAGTGGCGGCCGCGCCACCATGAAGACGATCATCGCCCTGAGCTACATCTTCTGC
CTGGTATTCGCCGACTACAAGGACGATGATGACGCCAGCATCGATATGGCTCAAAGGCAGCCTCACTCAC
CTAATCAGACTTTAATTTCAATCACAAATGACACAGAATCATCAAGCTCTGTGGTTTCTAACGATAACAC
AAATAAAGGATGGAGCGGGGACAACTCTCCAGGAATAGAAGCATTGTGTGCCATCTATATTACTTATGCT
GTGATCATTTCAGTGGGCATCCTTGGAAATGCTATTCTCATCAAAGTCTTTTTCAAGACCAAATCCATGC
AAACAGTTCCAAATATTTTCATCACCAGCCTGGCTTTTGGAGATCTTTTACTTCTGCTAACTTGTGTGCC
AGTGGATGCAACTCACTACCTTGCAGAAGGATGGCTGTTCGGAAGAATTGGTTGTAAGGTGCTCTCTTTC
ATCCGGCTCACTTCTGTTGGTGTGTCAGTGTTCACATTAACAATTCTCAGCGCTGACAGATACAAGGCAG
TTGTGAAGCCACTTGAGCGACAGCCCTCCAATGCCATCCTGAAGACTTGTGTAAAAGCTGGCTGCGTCTG
GATCGTGTCTATGATATTTGCTCTACCTGAGGCTATATTTTCAAATGTATACACTTTTCGAGATCCCAAT
AAAAATATGACATTTGAATCATGTACCTCTTATCCTGTCTCTAAGAAGCTCTTGCAAGAAATACATTCTC
TGCTGTGCTTCTTAGTGTTCTACATTATTCCACTCTCTATTATCTCTGTCTACTATTCCTTGATTGCTAG
GACCCTTTACAAAAGCACCCTGAACATACCTACTGAGGAACAAAGCCATGCCCGTAAGCAGATTGAATCC
CGAAAGAGAATTGCCAGAACGGTATTGGTGTTGGTGGCTCTGTTTGCCCTCTGCTGGTTGCCAA
