>Addgene plasmid #66228 | BB3-Tango | addgene partial sequence | sequence record 117796 | Tet-R 5'-GGCGAGTTTACGGGTTGTTA-3'
CTCTAATGCGCTGTTAATCACTTTACTTTTATCTAATCTTAGCTGGAAGTACAGGTTCTCACCGGTCGAT
GAAGTGTCCTTGGCCAGGGAGGAGCTGGCGGTGGTGCAGGACTCATCTTGGGGACCCAGGCTGGGTGGGG
TGCGTCCACCGGTATCGATGAATCTGTCCTCTGCCTGCTTCACACTACACCCAGTGAACGAGGTCACACT
AATTTCAGACATCTGTATGCTCCCAGTGCCCGGGACCGTTCCCATCACAGCCAGGGTGGTAAGAGAGGTG
TCAGCAACAGGAGGCTCAGGCCGCTCCGCCTTGCAACAGAACAACTGAGCTTTAAAATGCTTCTGGAAGC
TTTTGCTCAGCCAGTAGAGAGCAAAGGGGTTTACGCAAGAATTGCTGAAAGCCAAAACCCGAGAGAAAAT
GGTGAAAATGAAATGCATGGCAGAGGGGTCTACATAGGTTTGAGAAGTGAATGAATGGTAGAGGTACAGG
AGGTGATTTGGCAACCAGCAGAGGGCAAACAGAGCCACCAACACCAATACCGTTCTGGCAATTCTCTTTC
GGGATTCAATCTGCTTACGGGCATGGCTTTGTTCCTCAGTAGGTATGTTCAGGGTGCTTTTGTAAAGGGT
CCTAGCAATCAAGGAATAGTAGACAGAGATAATAGAGAGTGGAATAATGTAGAACACTAAGAAGCACAGC
AGAGAATGTATTTCTTGCAAGAGCTTCTTAGAGACAGGATAAGAGGTACATGATTCAAATGTCATATTTT
TATTGGGATCTCGAAAAGTGTATACATTTGAAAATATAGCCTCAGGTAGAGCAAATATCATAGACACGAT
CCAGACGCAGCCAGCTTTTACACAAGTCTTCAGGATGGCATTGGAGGGCTGTCGCTCAAGTGGCTTCACA
ACTGCCTTGTATCTGTCAGCGCTGAGAATTGTTAATGTGAACACTGACACACCAACAGAAGTGAGCCGGA
TGAAAGAGAGCACCTTACAACCAATTCTTCCGAACAGCCATCCTTCTGCAAGGTAGTGAGTTGCATCC
